>Addgene plasmid #60552 | pcDNA3.1-dCas9-CibN | depositor full sequence | sequence record 97051 | pcDNA3.1-dCas9-CibN sequence 10113 bps
CCATTGACGTCAATAATGACGTATGTTCCCATAGTAACGCCAATAGGGACTTTCCATTGACGTCAATGGG
TGGAGTATTTACGGTAAACTGCCCACTTGGCAGTACATCAAGTGTATCATATGCCAAGTACGCCCCCTAT
TGACGTCAATGACGGTAAATGGCCCGCCTGGCATTATGCCCAGTACATGACCTTATGGGACTTTCCTACT
TGGCAGTACATCTACGTATTAGTCATCGCTATTACCATGGTGATGCGGTTTTGGCAGTACATCAATGGGC
GTGGATAGCGGTTTGACTCACGGGGATTTCCAAGTCTCCACCCCATTGACGTCAATGGGAGTTTGTTTTG
GCACCAAAATCAACGGGACTTTCCAAAATGTCGTAACAACTCCGCCCCATTGACGCAAATGGGCGGTAGG
CGTGTACGGTGGGAGGTCTATATAAGCAGAGCTCTCTGGCTAACTAGAGAACCCACTGCTTACTGGCTTA
TCGAAATTAATACGACTCACTATAGGGAGACCCAAGCTGGCTAGCGCCATGGACTACAAAGACCATGACG
GTGATTATAAAGATCATGACATCGATTACAAGGATGACGATGACAAGATGGCCCCCAAGAAGAAGAGGAA
GGTGGGCCGCGGAATGGATAAGAAATACTCAATAGGCTTAGCTATCGGCACAAATAGCGTCGGATGGGCG
GTGATCACTGATGAATATAAGGTTCCGTCTAAAAAGTTCAAGGTTCTGGGAAATACAGACCGCCACAGTA
TCAAAAAAAATCTTATAGGGGCTCTTTTATTTGACAGTGGAGAGACAGCGGAAGCGACTCGTCTCAAACG
GACAGCTCGTAGAAGGTATACACGTCGGAAGAATCGTATTTGTTATCTACAGGAGATTTTTTCAAATGAG
ATGGCGAAAGTAGATGATAGTTTCTTTCATCGACTTGAAGAGTCTTTTTTGGTGGAAGAAGACAAGAAGC
ATGAACGTCATCCTATTTTTGGAAATATAGTAGATGAAGTTGCTTATCATGAGAAATATCCAACTATCTA
TCATCTGCGAAAAAAATTGGTAGATTCTACTGATAAAGCGGATTTGCGCTTAATCTATTTGGCCTTAGCG
CATATGATTAAGTTTCGTGGTCATTTTTTGATTGAGGGAGATTTAAATCCTGATAATAGTGATGTGGACA
AACTATTTATCCAGTTGGTACAAACCTACAATCAATTATTTGAAGAAAACCCTATTAACGCAAGTGGAGT
AGATGCTAAAGCGATTCTTTCTGCACGATTGAGTAAATCAAGACGATTAGAAAATCTCATTGCTCAGCTC
CCCGGTGAGAAGAAAAATGGCTTATTTGGGAATCTCATTGCTTTGTCATTGGGTTTGACCCCTAATTTTA
AATCAAATTTTGATTTGGCAGAAGATGCTAAATTACAGCTTTCAAAAGATACTTACGATGATGATTTAGA
TAATTTATTGGCGCAAATTGGAGATCAATATGCTGATTTGTTTTTGGCAGCTAAGAATTTATCAGATGCT
ATTTTACTTTCAGATATCCTAAGAGTAAATACTGAAATAACTAAGGCTCCCCTATCAGCTTCAATGATTA
AACGCTACGATGAACATCATCAAGACTTGACTCTTTTAAAAGCTTTAGTTCGACAACAACTTCCAGAAAA
GTATAAAGAAATCTTTTTTGATCAATCAAAAAACGGATATGCAGGTTATATTGATGGGGGAGCTAGCCAA
GAAGAATTTTATAAATTTATCAAACCAATTTTAGAAAAAATGGATGGTACTGAGGAATTATTGGTGAAAC
TAAATCGTGAAGATTTGCTGCGCAAGCAACGGACCTTTGACAACGGCTCTATTCCCCATCAAATTCACTT
GGGTGAGCTGCATGCTATTTTGAGAAGACAAGAAGACTTTTATCCATTTTTAAAAGACAATCGTGAGAAG
ATTGAAAAAATCTTGACTTTTCGAATTCCTTATTATGTTGGTCCATTGGCGCGTGGCAATAGTCGTTTTG
CATGGATGACTCGGAAGTCTGAAGAAACAATTACCCCATGGAATTTTGAAGAAGTTGTCGATAAAGGTGC
TTCAGCTCAATCATTTATTGAACGCATGACAAACTTTGATAAAAATCTTCCAAATGAAAAAGTACTACCA
AAACATAGTTTGCTTTATGAGTATTTTACGGTTTATAACGAATTGACAAAGGTCAAATATGTTACTGAAG
GAATGCGAAAACCAGCATTTCTTTCAGGTGAACAGAAGAAAGCCATTGTTGATTTACTCTTCAAAACAAA
TCGAAAAGTAACCGTTAAGCAATTAAAAGAAGATTATTTCAAAAAAATAGAATGTTTTGATAGTGTTGAA
ATTTCAGGAGTTGAAGATAGATTTAATGCTTCATTAGGTACCTACCATGATTTGCTAAAAATTATTAAAG
ATAAAGATTTTTTGGATAATGAAGAAAATGAAGATATCTTAGAGGATATTGTTTTAACATTGACCTTATT
TGAAGATAGGGAGATGATTGAGGAAAGACTTAAAACATATGCTCACCTCTTTGATGATAAGGTGATGAAA
CAGCTTAAACGTCGCCGTTATACTGGTTGGGGACGTTTGTCTCGAAAATTGATTAATGGTATTAGGGATA
AGCAATCTGGCAAAACAATATTAGATTTTTTGAAATCAGATGGTTTTGCCAATCGCAATTTTATGCAGCT
GATCCATGATGATAGTTTGACATTTAAAGAAGACATTCAAAAAGCACAAGTGTCTGGACAAGGCGATAGT
TTACATGAACATATTGCAAATTTAGCTGGTAGCCCTGCTATTAAAAAAGGTATTTTACAGACTGTAAAAG
TTGTTGATGAATTGGTCAAAGTAATGGGGCGGCATAAGCCAGAAAATATCGTTATTGAAATGGCACGTGA
AAATCAGACAACTCAAAAGGGCCAGAAAAATTCGCGAGAGCGTATGAAACGAATCGAAGAAGGTATCAAA
GAATTAGGAAGTCAGATTCTTAAAGAGCATCCTGTTGAAAATACTCAATTGCAAAATGAAAAGCTCTATC
TCTATTATCTCCAAAATGGAAGAGACATGTATGTGGACCAAGAATTAGATATTAATCGTTTAAGTGATTA
TGATGTCGATGCCATTGTTCCACAAAGTTTCCTTAAAGACGATTCAATAGACAATAAGGTCTTAACGCGT
TCTGATAAAAATCGTGGTAAATCGGATAACGTTCCAAGTGAAGAAGTAGTCAAAAAGATGAAAAACTATT
GGAGACAACTTCTAAACGCCAAGTTAATCACTCAACGTAAGTTTGATAATTTAACGAAAGCTGAACGTGG
AGGTTTGAGTGAACTTGATAAAGCTGGTTTTATCAAACGCCAATTGGTTGAAACTCGCCAAATCACTAAG
CATGTGGCACAAATTTTGGATAGTCGCATGAATACTAAATACGATGAAAATGATAAACTTATTCGAGAGG
TTAAAGTGATTACCTTAAAATCTAAATTAGTTTCTGACTTCCGAAAAGATTTCCAATTCTATAAAGTACG
TGAGATTAACAATTACCATCATGCCCATGATGCGTATCTAAATGCCGTCGTTGGAACTGCTTTGATTAAG
AAATATCCAAAACTTGAATCGGAGTTTGTCTATGGTGATTATAAAGTTTATGATGTTCGTAAAATGATTG
CTAAGTCTGAGCAAGAAATAGGCAAAGCAACCGCAAAATATTTCTTTTACTCTAATATCATGAACTTCTT
CAAAACAGAAATTACACTTGCAAATGGAGAGATTCGCAAACGCCCTCTAATCGAAACTAATGGGGAAACT
GGAGAAATTGTCTGGGATAAAGGGCGAGATTTTGCCACAGTGCGCAAAGTATTGTCCATGCCCCAAGTCA
ATATTGTCAAGAAAACAGAAGTACAGACAGGCGGATTCTCCAAGGAGTCAATTTTACCAAAAAGAAATTC
GGACAAGCTTATTGCTCGTAAAAAAGACTGGGATCCAAAAAAATATGGTGGTTTTGATAGTCCAACGGTA
GCTTATTCAGTCCTAGTGGTTGCTAAGGTGGAAAAAGGGAAATCGAAGAAGTTAAAATCCGTTAAAGAGT
TACTAGGGATCACAATTATGGAAAGAAGTTCCTTTGAAAAAAATCCGATTGACTTTTTAGAAGCTAAAGG
ATATAAGGAAGTTAAAAAAGACTTAATCATTAAACTACCTAAATATAGTCTTTTTGAGTTAGAAAACGGT
CGTAAACGGATGCTGGCTAGTGCCGGAGAATTACAAAAAGGAAATGAGCTGGCTCTGCCAAGCAAATATG
TGAATTTTTTATATTTAGCTAGTCATTATGAAAAGTTGAAGGGTAGTCCAGAAGATAACGAACAAAAACA
ATTGTTTGTGGAGCAGCATAAGCATTATTTAGATGAGATTATTGAGCAAATCAGTGAATTTTCTAAGCGT
GTTATTTTAGCAGATGCCAATTTAGATAAAGTTCTTAGTGCATATAACAAACATAGAGACAAACCAATAC
GTGAACAAGCAGAAAATATTATTCATTTATTTACGTTGACGAATCTTGGAGCTCCCGCTGCTTTTAAATA
TTTTGATACAACAATTGATCGTAAACGATATACGTCTACAAAAGAAGTTTTAGATGCCACTCTTATCCAT
CAATCCATCACTGGTCTTTATGAAACACGCATTGATTTGAGTCAGCTAGGAGGTGACCCAATTGCCGGAT
CCAAGGCTAGCCCGAAAAAGAAACGCAAAGTTGGGCGCGCCACCATGAATGGAGCTATAGGAGGTGACCT
TTTGCTCAATTTTCCTGACATGTCGGTCCTAGAGCGCCAAAGGGCTCACCTCAAGTACCTCAATCCCACC
TTTGATTCTCCTCTCGCCGGCTTCTTTGCCGATTCTTCAATGATTACCGGCGGCGAGATGGACAGCTATC
TTTCGACTGCCGGTTTGAATCTTCCGATGATGTACGGTGAGACGACGGTGGAAGGTGATTCAAGACTCTC
AATTTCGCCGGAAACGACGCTTGGGACTGGAAATTTCAAGAAACGGAAGTTTGATACAGAGACTAAGGAT
TGTAATGAGAAGAAGAAGAAGATGACGATGAACAGAGATGACCTAGTAGAAGAAGGAGAAGAAGAGAAGT
CGAAAATAACAGAGCAAAACAATGGGAGCACAAAAAGCATCAAGAAGATGAAACACAAAGCCAAGAAAGA
AGAGAACAATTTCTCTAATGATTCATCTAAAGTGACGAAGGAATTGGAGAAAACGGATTATATTTAAACT
TAAGTTTAAACCGCTGATCAGCCTCGACTGTGCCTTCTAGTTGCCAGCCATCTGTTGTTTGCCCCTCCCC
CGTGCCTTCCTTGACCCTGGAAGGTGCCACTCCCACTGTCCTTTCCTAATAAAATGAGGAAATTGCATCG
CATTGTCTGAGTAGGTGTCATTCTATTCTGGGGGGTGGGGTGGGGCAGGACAGCAAGGGGGAGGATTGGG
AAGACAATAGCAGGCATGCTGGGGATGCGGTGGGCTCTATGGCTTCTGAGGCGGAAAGAACCAGCTGGGG
CTCTAGGGGGTATCCCC
[124 nt withheld, positions 5618-5741]
C
[91 nt withheld, positions 5743-5833]
A
[49 nt withheld, positions 5835-5883]
CCTTTGACGTTGGAGTCCACGTTCTTT
[37 nt withheld, positions 5911-5947]
ACCCTATCTCGGTCTATTCTTTTGATTTATAAGGGATTTTGCCGATTTCGGCCTATTGGTTAAAAAATGA
GCTGATTTAACAAAAATTTAACGCGAATTAATTCTGTGGAATGTGTGTCAGTTAGGGTGTGGAAAGTCCC
CAGGCTCCCCAGCAGGCAGAAGTATGCAAAGCATGCATCTCAATTAGTCAGCAACCAGGTGTGGAAAGTC
CCCAGGCTCCCCAGCAGGCAGAAGTATGCAAAGCATGCATCTCAATTAGTCAGCAACCATAGTCCCGCCC
CTAACTCCGCCCATCCCGCCCCTAACTCCGCCCAGTTCCGCCCATTCTCCGCCCCATGGCTGACTAATTT
TTTTTATTTATGCAGAGGCCGAGGCCGCCTCTGCCTCTGAGCTATTCCAGAAGTAGTGAGGAGGCTTTTT
TGGAGGCCTAGGCTTTTGCAAAAAGCTCCCGGGAGCTTGTATATCCATTTTCGGATCTGATCAAGAGACA
GGATGAGGATCGTTTCGCATGATTGAACAAGATGGATTGCACGCAGGTTCTCCGGCCGCTTGGGTGGAGA
GGCTATTCGGCTATGACTGGGCACAACAGACAATCGGCTGCTCTGATGCCGCCGTGTTCCGGCTGTCAGC
GCAGGGGCGCCCGGTTCTTTTTGTCAAGACCGACCTGTCCGGTGCCCTGAATGAACTGCAGGACGAGGCA
GCGCGGCTATCGTGGCTGGCCACGACGGGCGTTCCTTGCGCAGCTGTGCTCGACGTTGTCACTGAAGCGG
GAAGGGACTGGCTGCTATTGGGCGAAGTGCCGGGGCAGGATCTCCTGTCATCTCACCTTGCTCCTGCCGA
GAAAGTATCCATCATGGCTGATGCAATGCGGCGGCTGCATACGCTTGATCCGGCTACCTGCCCATTCGAC
CACCAAGCGAAACATCGCATCGAGCGAGCACGTACTCGGATGGAAGCCGGTCTTGTCGATCAGGATGATC
TGGACGAAGAGCATCAGGGGCTCGCGCCAGCCGAACTGTTCGCCAGGCTCAAGGCGCGCATGCCCGACGG
CGAGGATCTCGTCGTGACCCATGGCGATGCCTGCTTGCCGAATATCATGGTGGAAAATGGCCGCTTTTCT
GGATTCATCGACTGTGGCCGGCTGGGTGTGGCGGACCGCTATCAGGACATAGCGTTGGCTACCCGTGATA
TTGCTGAAGAGCTTGGCGGCGAATGGGCTGACCGCTTCCTCGTGCTTTACGGTATCGCCGCTCCCGATTC
GCAGCGCATCGCCTTCTATCGCCTTCTTGACGAGTTCTTCTGAGCGGGACTCTGGGGTTCGAAATGACCG
ACCAAGCGACGCCCAACCTGCCATCACGAGATTTCGATTCCACCGCCGCCTTCTATGAAAGGTTGGGCTT
CGGAATCGTTTTCCGGGACGCCGGCTGGATGATCCTCCAGCGCGGGGATCTCATGCTGGAGTTCTTCGCC
CACCCCAACTTGTTTATTGCAGCTTATAATGGTTACAAATAAAGCAATAGCATCACAAATTTCACAAATA
AAGCATTTTTTTCACTGCATTCTAGTTGTGGTTTGTCCAAACTCATCAATGTATCTTATCATGTCTGTAT
ACCGTCGACCTCTAGCTAGAGCTTGGCGTAATCATGGTCATAGCTGTTTCCTGTGTGAAATTGTTATCCG
CTCACAATTCCACACAACATACGAGCCGGAAGCATAAAGTGTAAAGCCTGGGGTGCCTAATGAGTGAGCT
AACTCACATTAATTGCGTTGCGCTCACTGCCCGCTTTCCAGTCGGGAAACCTGTCGTGCCAGCTGCATTA
ATGAATCGGCCAACGCGCGGGGAGAGGCGGTTTGCGTATTGGGCGCTCTTCCGCTTCCTCGCTCACTGAC
TCGCTGCGCTCGGTCGTTCGGCTGCGGCGAGCGGTATCAGCTCACTCAAAGGCGGTAATACGGTTATCCA
CAGAATCAGGGGATAACGCAGGAAAGAACATGTGAGCAAAAGGCCAGCAAAAGGCCAGGAACCGTAAAAA
GGCCGCGTTGCTGGCGTTTTTCCATAGGCTCCGCCCCCCTGACGAGCATCACAAAAATCGACGCTCAAGT
CAGAGGTGGCGAAACCCGACAGGACTATAAAGATACCAGGCGTTTCCCCCTGGAAGCTCCCTCGTGCGCT
CTCCTGTTCCGACCCTGCCGCTTACCGGATACCTGTCCGCCTTTCTCCCTTCGGGAAGCGTGGCGCTTTC
TCATAGCTCACGCTGTAGGTATCTCAGTTCGGTGTAGGTCGTTCGCTCCAAGCTGGGCTGTGTGCACGAA
CCCCCCGTTCAGCCCGACCGCTGCGCCTTATCCGGTAACTATCGTCTTGAGTCCAACCCGGTAAGACACG
ACTTATCGCCACTGGCAGCAGCCACTGGTAACAGGATTAGCAGAGCGAGGTATGTAGGCGGTGCTACAGA
GTTCTTGAAGTGGTGGCCTAACTACGGCTACACTAGAAGAACAGTATTTGGTATCTGCGCTCTGCTGAAG
CCAGTTACCTTCGGAAAAAGAGTTGGTAGCTCTTGATCCGGCAAACAAACCACCGCTGGTAGCGGTTTTT
TTGTTTGCAAGCAGCAGATTACGCGCAGAAAAAAAGGATCTCAAGAAGATCCTTTGATCTTTTCTACGGG
GTCTGACGCTCAGTGGAACGAAAACTCACGTTAAGGGATTTTGGTCATGAGATTATCAAAAAGGATCTTC
ACCTAGATCCTTTTAAATTAAAAATGAAGTTTTAAATCAATCTAAAGTATATATGAGTAAACTTGGTCTG
ACAGTTACCAATGCTTAATCAGTGAGGCACCTATCTCAGCGATCTGTCTATTTCGTTCATCCATAGTTGC
CTGACTCCCCGTCGTGTAGATAACTACGATACGGGAGGGCTTACCATCTGGCCCCAGTGCTGCAATGATA
CCGCGAGACCCACGCTCACCGGCTCCAGATTTATCAGCAATAAACCAGCCAGCCGGAAGGGCCGAGCGCA
GAAGTGGTCCTGCAACTTTATCCGCCTCCATCCAGTCTATTAATTGTTGCCGGGAAGCTAGAGTAAGTAG
TTCGCCAGTTAATAGTTTGCGCAACGTTGTTGCCATTGCTACAGGCATCGTGGTGTCACGCTCGTCGTTT
GGTATGGCTTCATTCAGCTCCGGTTCCCAACGATCAAGGCGAGTTACATGATCCCCCATGTTGTGCAAAA
AAGCGGTTAGCTCCTTCGGTCCTCCGATCGTTGTCAGAAGTAAGTTGGCCGCAGTGTTATCACTCATGGT
TATGGCAGCACTGCATAATTCTCTTACTGTCATGCCATCCGTAAGATGCTTTTCTGTGACTGGTGAGTAC
TCAACCAAGTCATTCTGAGAATAGTGTATGCGGCGACCGAGTTGCTCTTGCCCGGCGTCAATACGGGATA
ATACCGCGCCACATAGCAGAACTTTAAAAGTGCTCATCATTGGAAAACGTTCTTCGGGGCGAAAACTCTC
AAGGATCTTACCGCTGTTGAGATCCAGTTCGATGTAACCCACTCGTGCACCCAACTGATCTTCAGCATCT
TTTACTTTCACCAGCGTTTCTGGGTGAGCAAAAACAGGAAGGCAAAATGCCGCAAAAAAGGGAATAAGGG
CGACACGGAAATGTTGAATACTCATACTCTTCCTTTTTCAATATTATTGAAGCATTTATCAGGGTTATTG
TCTCATGAGCGGATACATATTTGAATGTATTTAGAAAAATAAACAAATAGGGGTTCCGCGCACATTTCCC
CGAAAAGTGCCACCTGACGTCGACGGATCGGGAGATCTCCCGATCCCCTATGGTGCACTCTCAGTACAAT
CTGCTCTGATGCCGCATAGTTAAGCCAGTATCTGCTCCCTGCTTGTGTGTTGGAGGTCGCTGAGTAGTGC
GCGAGCAAAATTTAAGCTACAACAAGGCAAGGCTTGACCGACAATTGCATGAAGAATCTGCTTAGGGTTA
GGCGTTTTGCGCTGCTTCGCGATGTACGGGCCAGATATACGCGTTGACATTGATTATTGACTAGTTATTA
ATAGTAATCAATTACGGGGTCATTAGTTCATAGCCCATATATGGAGTTCCGCGTTACATAACTTACGGTA
AATGGCCCGCCTGGCTGACCGCCCAACGACCCCCGC
Features (pLannotate 1.2.2; 22 found; start..end, strand, type, name):
    250..453     +  promoter       CMV promoter: human cytomegalovirus (CMV) immediate early promoter
    449..482     +  LTR            5' LTR (truncated) (fragment): truncated 5' long terminal repeat (LTR) from HIV-1
    498..516     +  promoter       T7 promoter: promoter for bacteriophage T7 RNA polymerase
    542..607     +  CDS            3xFLAG: three tandem FLAG® epitope tags, followed by an enterokinase cleavage site
    644..4747    +  CDS            dCas9: catalytically dead mutant of the Cas9 endonuclease from the Streptococcus pyogenes Type II CRISPR/Cas system RNA-guided DNA-binding protein that lacks endonuclease activity due to the D10A mutation in the RuvC catalytic domain and the H840A mutation in the HNH catalytic domain
   4805..5314    +  CDS            CIBN: N-terminal portion of the CIB1 transcription factor from Arabidopsis thaliana binds to CRY2 (cryptochrome 2) that has absorbed blue light (Kennedy et al., 2010)
   5348..5572    +  polyA_signal   bGH poly(A) signal: bovine growth hormone polyadenylation signal
   5576..5597    +  promoter       SV40 promoter (fragment): SV40 enhancer and early promoter
   5618..6046    +  rep_origin     f1 ori (sequence partly withheld): f1 bacteriophage origin of replication; arrow indicates direction of (+) strand synthesis
   6060..6389    +  promoter       SV40 promoter: SV40 enhancer and early promoter
   6456..7247    +  CDS            neo: KKA2_KLEPN - Also known as kan, nptII. Experimental evidence at protein level: Swiss-Prot protein existence level 1. Resistance to kanamycin, neomycin, paromomycin, ribostamycin, butirosin and gentamicin B. From Klebsiella pneumoniae.
   7271..7429    +  CDS            ble (fragment): BLE_KLEPN - Experimental evidence at protein level: Swiss-Prot protein existence level 1. Binding protein with a strong affinity to the bleomycin family of antibiotics. Binds to CL990; an antimitotic-antibiotic compound. From Klebsiella pneumoniae.
   7424..7545    +  polyA_signal   SV40 poly(A) signal: SV40 polyadenylation signal
   7618..7634    -  protein_bind   lac operator: The lac repressor binds to the lac operator to inhibit transcription in E. coli. This inhibition can be relieved by adding lactose or isopropyl-β-D-thiogalactopyranoside (IPTG). lac repressor encoded by lacI
   7642..7672    -  promoter       lac promoter: promoter for the E. coli lac operon
   7687..7708    -  protein_bind   CAP binding site: CAP binding activates transcription in the presence of cAMP. E. coli catabolite activator protein
   7721..7813    -  CDS            lacI (fragment): lac repressor; lacI; The lac repressor binds to the lac operator to inhibit transcription in E. coli. This inhibition can be relieved by adding lactose or isopropyl-β-D-thiogalactopyranoside (IPTG).
   7996..8581    -  rep_origin     ori: high-copy-number ColE1/pMB1/pBR322/pUC origin of replication
   8752..9612    -  CDS            AmpR: β-lactamase; bla; confers resistance to ampicillin, carbenicillin, and related antibiotics
   9613..9717    -  promoter       AmpR promoter: bla
   9776..9828    -  misc_feature   bom (fragment): basis of mobility region from pBR322
   9983..249     +  enhancer       CMV enhancer (across the origin): human cytomegalovirus immediate early enhancer
