[The description below was written by a language model from this plasmid's Addgene catalogue record and pLannotate feature annotations shown in this document.]
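Description:
pcDNA3.1-dCas9-CibN is a mammalian expression plasmid of roughly 10.1 kb built on the pcDNA3.1 backbone. It is designed to produce a light-responsive, DNA-targeting half of an optogenetic CRISPR gene-activation system. In bacteria it replicates from a high-copy ColE1/pUC-type origin and is selected through the β-lactamase (AmpR) gene. An f1 origin is also present. For mammalian cells, the backbone carries an SV40 enhancer/early promoter driving the neomycin phosphotransferase gene with an SV40 polyadenylation signal, which allows G418 selection of stable transfectants. The short annotated fragments of ble, lacI, bom and an HIV-1 LTR appear to be backbone remnants or partial sequence matches rather than functional parts.

The payload is a single fusion open reading frame transcribed from the CMV enhancer/promoter and terminated by the bovine growth hormone poly(A) signal. A T7 promoter lies just upstream of the coding region. The fusion begins with a 3xFLAG epitope for detection, followed by Streptococcus pyogenes Cas9 carrying the D10A and H840A mutations. These mutations abolish nuclease activity while preserving guide RNA-directed DNA binding. At the C-terminal end of dCas9 is CIBN, the N-terminal portion of the Arabidopsis thaliana CIB1 transcription factor. The catalogue entry records SV40 nuclear localisation signals at both ends of the insert, although the feature table does not annotate them separately.

CIBN binds cryptochrome 2 (CRY2) once CRY2 has absorbed blue light. dCas9-CibN positioned at a genomic site by a guide RNA can therefore recruit a CRY2-fused effector supplied from a separate construct. This fits the associated work on light-inducible control of endogenous gene activation. No guide RNA cassette or CRY2 partner is encoded on this plasmid.
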