Addgene plasmid #60552: pcDNA3.1-dCas9-CibN
Purpose: Expresses dCas9-CibN in mammalian cells
Depositing lab: Charles Gersbach. Depositing organization: Duke University. Publication: A light-inducible CRISPR-Cas9 system for control of endogenous gene activation. Polstein LR, Gersbach CA. Nat Chem Biol. 2015 Feb 9. doi: 10.1038/nchembio.1753. PubMed 25664691.
Backbone
  Vector backbone: pcDNA3.1
  Backbone size w/o insert (bp): 5333
  Total vector size (bp): 10118
  Vector type: Mammalian Expression, CRISPR
  Selectable markers: Neomycin (select with G418)
Growth in bacteria
  Bacterial resistance: Ampicillin, 100 μg/mL
  Growth temperature: 37°C
  Growth strain: Stbl3
  Copy number: High Copy
Gene/Insert
  Gene/Insert name: dCas9-CibN
  Species: A. thaliana (mustard weed); S. pyogenes
  Insert size (bp): 4785
  Mutation: inactivating Cas9 mutations D10A and H840A
  Promoter: CMV
  Tag / fusion protein: FLAG (N terminal on insert); SV40 NLS (N terminal on insert); SV40 NLS (C terminal on insert)
  Cloning method: Gibson Cloning
  Sequencing primers: 5′ ATTGACGCAAATGGGCGGTAGGCGTGT; 3′ GCC TGC TAT TGT CTT CCC AAT
Terms and licenses: Academic/Nonprofit Terms; Industry Terms: Not Available to Industry
How to cite: pcDNA3.1-dCas9-CibN was a gift from Charles Gersbach (Addgene plasmid # 60552 ; http://n2t.net/addgene:60552 ; RRID:Addgene_60552)
