>Addgene plasmid #60552 | pcDNA3.1-dCas9-CibN | addgene partial sequence | sequence record 98978 | CMV-F 5'-CGCAAATGGGCGGTAGGCGTG-3'
GAGCTCTCTGGCTAACTAGAGAACCCACTGCTTACTGGCTTATCGAAATTAATACGACTCACTATAGGGA
GACCCAAGCTGGCTAGCGCCATGGACTACAAAGACCATGACGGTGATTATAAAGATCATGACATCGATTA
CAAGGATGACGATGACAAGATGGCCCCCAAGAAGAAGAGGAAGGTGGGCCGCGGAATGGATAAGAAATAC
TCAATAGGCTTAGCTATCGGCACAAATAGCGTCGGATGGGCGGTGATCACTGATGAATATAAGGTTCCGT
CTAAAAAGTTCAAGGTTCTGGGAAATACAGACCGCCACAGTATCAAAAAAAATCTTATAGGGGCTCTTTT
ATTTGACAGTGGAGAGACAGCGGAAGCGACTCGTCTCAAACGGACAGCTCGTAGAAGGTATACACGTCGG
AAGAATCGTATTTGTTATCTACAGGAGATTTTTTCAAATGAGATGGCGAAAGTAGATGATAGTTTCTTTC
ATCGACTTGAAGAGTCTTTTTTGGTGGAAGAAGACAAGAAGCATGAACGTCATCCTATTTTTGGAAATAT
AGTAGATGAAGTTGC
