>Addgene plasmid #60552 | pcDNA3.1-dCas9-CibN | addgene partial sequence | sequence record 98980 | BGH-rev 5'-TAGAAGGCACAGTCGAGG-3'
TCCGTTTTCTCCAATTCCTTCGTCACTTTAGATGAATCATTAGAGAAATTGTTCTCTTCTTTCTTGGCTT
TGTGTTTCATCTTCTTGATGCTTTTTGTGCTCCCATTGTTTTGCTCTGTTATTTTCGACTTCTCTTCTTC
TCCTTCTTCTACTAGGTCATCTCTGTTCATCGTCATCTTCTTCTTCTTCTCATTACAATCCTTAGTCTCT
GTATCAAACTTCCGTTTCTTGAAATTTCCAGTCCCAAGCGTCGTTTCCGGCGAAATTGAGAGTCTTGAAT
CACCTTCCACCGTCGTCTCACCGTACATCATCGGAAGATTCAAACCGGCAGTCGAAAGATAGCTGTCCAT
CTCGCCGCCGGTAATCATTGAAGAATCGGCAAAGAAGCCGGCGAGAGGAGAATCAAAGGTGGGATTGAGG
TACTTGAGGTGAGCCCTTTGGCGCTCTAGGACCGACATGTCAGGAAAATTGAGCAAAAGGTCACCTCCTA
TAGCTCCATTCATGGTGGCGCGCCCAACTTTGCGTTTCTTTTTCGGGCTAGCCTTGGATCCGGCAATTGG
GTCACCTCCTAGCTGACTCAAATCAATGCGTGTTTCATAAAGACCAGTGATGGATTGATGGATAAGA
