>Addgene plasmid #60552 | pcDNA3.1-dCas9-CibN | addgene partial sequence | sequence record 98981 | dCas9-R1 5'-TTTCAACCAATTGGCGTTTG-3'
TTCAGCTTTCGTTAAATTATCAAACTTACGTTGAGTGATTAACTTGGCGTTTAGAAGTTGTCTCCAATAG
TTTTTCATCTTTTTGACTACTTCTTCACTTGGAACGTTATCCGATTTACCACGATTTTTATCAGAACGCG
TTAAGACCTTATTGTCTATTGAATCGTCTTTAAGGAAACTTTGTGGAACAATGGCATCGACATCATAATC
ACTTAAACGATTAATATCTAATTCTTGGTCCACATACATGTCTCTTCCATTTTGGAGATAATAGAGATAG
AGCTTTTCATTTTGCAATTG
